>Addgene plasmid #111112 | pCR1273 | addgene full sequence | sequence record 211908 | Addgene NGS Result
CGATGTACGGGCCAGATATACGCGTTGACATTGATTATTGACTAGTTATTAATAGTAATCAATTACGGGG
TCATTAGTTCATAGCCCATATATGGAGTTCCGCGTTACATAACTTACGGTAAATGGCCCGCCTGGCTGAC
CGCCCAACGACCCCCGCCCATTGACGTCAATAATGACGTATGTTCCCATAGTAACGCCAATAGGGACTTT
CCATTGACGTCAATGGGTGGAGTATTTACGGTAAACTGCCCACTTGGCAGTACATCAAGTGTATCATATG
CCAAGTACGCCCCCTATTGACGTCAATGACGGTAAATGGCCCGCCTGGCATTATGCCCAGTACATGACCT
TATGGGACTTTCCTACTTGGCAGTACATCTACGTATTAGTCATCGCTATTACCATGGTGATGCGGTTTTG
GCAGTACATCAATGGGCGTGGATAGCGGTTTGACTCACGGGGATTTCCAAGTCTCCACCCCATTGACGTC
AATGGGAGTTTGTTTTGGCACCAAAATCAACGGGACTTTCCAAAATGTCGTAACAACTCCGCCCCATTGA
CGCAAATGGGCGGTAGGCGTGTACGGTGGGAGGTCTATATAAGCAGCGCGTTTTGCCTGTACTGGGTCTC
TCTGGTTAGACCAGATCTGAGCCTGGGAGCTCTCTGGCTAACTAGGGAACCCACTGCTTAAGCCTCAATA
AAGCTTGCCTTGAGTGCTTCAAGTAGTGTGTGCCCGTCTGTTGTGTGACTCTGGTAACTAGAGATCCCTC
AGACCCTTTTAGTCAGTGTGGAAAATCTCTAGCAGTGGCGCCCGAACAGGGACTTGAAAGCGAAAGGGAA
ACCAGAGGAGCTCTCTCGACGCAGGACTCGGCTTGCTGAAGCGCGCACGGCAAGAGGCGAGGGGCGGCGA
CTGGTGAGTACGCCAAAAATTTTGACTAGCGGAGGCTAGAAGGAGAGAGATGGGTGCGAGAGCGTCAGTA
TTAAGCGGGGGAGAATTAGATCGCGATGGGAAAAAATTCGGTTAAGGCCAGGGGGAAAGAAAAAATATAA
ATTAAAACATATAGTATGGGCAAGCAGGGAGCTAGAACGATTCGCAGTTAATCCTGGCCTGTTAGAAACA
TCAGAAGGCTGTAGACAAATACTGGGACAGCTACAACCATCCCTTCAGACAGGATCAGAAGAACTTAGAT
CATTATATAATACAGTAGCAACCCTCTATTGTGTGCATCAAAGGATAGAGATAAAAGACACCAAGGAAGC
TTTAGACAAGATAGAGGAAGAGCAAAACAAAAGTAAGACCACCGCACAGCAAGCGGCCGGCCGCTGATCT
TCAGACCTGGAGGAGGAGATATGAGGGACAATTGGAGAAGTGAATTATATAAATATAAAGTAGTAAAAAT
TGAACCATTAGGAGTAGCACCCACCAAGGCAAAGAGAAGAGTGGTGCAGAGAGAAAAAAGAGCAGTGGGA
ATAGGAGCTTTGTTCCTTGGGTTCTTGGGAGCAGCAGGAAGCACTATGGGCGCAGCGTCAATGACGCTGA
CGGTACAGGCCAGACAATTATTGTCTGGTATAGTGCAGCAGCAGAACAATTTGCTGAGGGCTATTGAGGC
GCAACAGCATCTGTTGCAACTCACAGTCTGGGGCATCAAGCAGCTCCAGGCAAGAATCCTGGCTGTGGAA
AGATACCTAAAGGATCAACAGCTCCTGGGGATTTGGGGTTGCTCTGGAAAACTCATTTGCACCACTGCTG
TGCCTTGGAATGCTAGTTGGAGTAATAAATCTCTGGAACAGATTTGGAATCACACGACCTGGATGGAGTG
GGACAGAGAAATTAACAATTACACAAGCTTAATACACTCCTTAATTGAAGAATCGCAAAACCAGCAAGAA
AAGAATGAACAAGAATTATTGGAATTAGATAAATGGGCAAGTTTGTGGAATTGGTTTAACATAACAAATT
GGCTGTGGTATATAAAATTATTCATAATGATAGTAGGAGGCTTGGTAGGTTTAAGAATAGTTTTTGCTGT
ACTTTCTATAGTGAATAGAGTTAGGCAGGGATATTCACCATTATCGTTTCAGACCCACCTCCCAACCCCG
AGGGGACCCGACAGGCCCGAAGGAATAGAAGAAGAAGGTGGAGAGAGAGACAGAGACAGATCCATTCGAT
TAGTGAACGGATCGGCACTGCGTGCGCCAATTCTGCAGACAAATGGCAGTATTCATCCACAATTTTAAAA
GAAAAGGGGGGATTGGGGGGTACAGTGCAGGGGAAAGAATAGTAGACATAATAGCAACAGACATACAAAC
TAAAGAATTACAAAAACAAATTACAAAAATTCAAAATTTTCGGGTTTATTACAGGGACAGCAGAGATCCA
GTTTGGTTAGTACCGGGCCCGCCCTGCAGGTCTAGAGATCCGACGCGCCATCTCTAGGCCCGCGCCGGCC
CCCTCGCACGGACTTGTGGGAGAAGCTCGGCTACTCCCCTGCCCCGGTTAATTTGCATATAATATTTCCT
AGTAACTATAGAGGCTTAATGTGCGATAAAAGACAGATAATCTGTTCTTTTTAATACTAGCTACATTTTA
CATGATAGGCTTGGATTTCTATAACTTCGTATAGCATACATTATACGAAGTTATAAACAGCACAAAAGGA
AACTCACCCTAACTGTAAAGTAATTGTGTGTTTTGAGACTATAAGTATCCCTTGGAGAACCACCTTGTTG
GGGTGGGGAAACTTGAAAGTGTTTAAGAGCTAAGCTGGAAACAGCATAGCAAGTTTAAATAAGGCTAGTC
CGTTATCAACTTGAAAAAGTGGCACCGAGTCGGTGCTTTTTTTCTCGAGTACTAGGATCCATTAGGCGGC
CGCCCTGCAGGGTGGATAACCGTATTACCGCCATGCATGTGCCCGTCAGTGGGCAGAGCGCACATCGCCC
ACAGTCCCCGAGAAGTTGGGGGGAGGGGTCGGCAATTGAACCGGTGCCTAGAGAAGGTGGCGCGGGGTAA
ACTGGGAAAGTGATGTCGTGTACTGGCTCCGCCTTTTTCCCGAGGGTGGGGGAGAACCGTATATAAGTGC
AGTAGTCGCCGTGAACGTTCTTTTTCGCAACGGGTTTGCCGCCAGAACACAGGTAAGTGCCGTGTGTGGT
TCCCGCGGGCCTGGCCTCTTTACGGGTTATGGCCCTTGCGTGCCTTGAATTACTTCCACCTGGCTGCAGT
ACGTGATTCTTGATCCCGAGCTTCGGGTTGGAAGTGGGTGGGAGAGTTCGAGGCCTTGCGCTTAAGGAGC
CCCTTCGCCTCGTGCTTGAGTTGAGGCCTGGCCTGGGCGCTGGGGCCGCCGCGTGCGAATCTGGTGGCAC
CTTCGCGCCTGTCTCGCTGCTTTCGATAAGTCTCTAGCCATTTAAAATTTTTGATGACCTGCTGCGACGC
TTTTTTTCTGGCAAGATAGTCTTGTAAATGCGGGCCAAGATCTGCACACTGGTATTTCGGTTTTTGGGGC
CGCGGGCGGCGACGGGGCCCGTGCGTCCCAGCGCACATGTTCGGCGAGGCGGGGCCTGCGAGCGCGGCCA
CCGAGAATCGGACGGGGGTAGTCTCAAGCTGGCCGGCCTGCTCTGGTGCCTGGCCTCGCGCCGCCGTGTA
TCGCCCCGCCCTGGGCGGCAAGGCTGGCCCGGTCGGCACCAGTTGCGTGAGCGGAAAGATGGCCGCTTCC
CGGCCCTGCTGCAGGGAGCTCAAAATGGAGGACGCGGCGCTCGGGAGAGCGGGCGGGTGAGTCACCCACA
CAAAGGAAAAGGGCCTTTCCGTCCTCAGCCGTCGCTTCATGTGACTCCACGGAGTACCGGGCGCCGTCCA
GGCACCTCGATTAGTTCTCGCGCTTTTGGAGTACGTCGTCTTTAGGTTGGGGGGAGGGGTTTTATGCGAT
GGAGTTTCCCCACACTGAGTGGGTGGAGACTGAAGTTAGGCCAGCTTGGCACTTGATGTAATTCTCCTTG
GAATTTGCCCTTTTTGAGTTTGGATCTTGGTTCATTCTCAAGCCTCAGACAGTGGTTCAAAGTTTTTTTC
TTCCATTTCAGGTGTCGTGAGCTAGCCCACCATGACCGAGTACAAGCCCACGGTGCGCCTCGCCACCCGC
GACGACGTCCCCCGGGCCGTACGCACCCTCGCCGCCGCGTTCGCCGACTACCCCGCCACGCGCCACACCG
TCGACCCGGACCGCCACATCGAGCGGGTCACCGAGCTGCAAGAACTCTTCCTCACGCGCGTCGGGCTCGA
CATCGGCAAGGTGTGGGTCGCGGACGACGGCGCCGCGGTGGCGGTCTGGACCACGCCGGAGAGCGTCGAA
GCGGGGGCGGTGTTCGCCGAGATCGGCCCGCGCATGGCCGAGTTGAGCGGTTCCCGGCTGGCCGCGCAGC
AACAGATGGAAGGCCTCCTGGCGCCGCACCGGCCCAAGGAGCCCGCGTGGTTCCTGGCCACCGTCGGCGT
CTCGCCCGACCACCAGGGCAAGGGTCTGGGCAGCGCCGTCGTGCTCCCCGGAGTGGAGGCGGCCGAGCGC
GCCGGGGTGCCCGCCTTCCTGGAGACCTCCGCGCCCCGCAACCTCCCCTTCTACGAGCGGCTCGGCTTCA
CCGTCACCGCCGACGTCGAGGTGCCCGAAGGACCGCGCACCTGGTGCATGACCCGCAAGCCCGGTGCCGG
ATCGGGAGAGGGCAGAGGAAGTCTGCTAACATGCGGTGACGTCGAGGAGAATCCTGGCCCACCGGTCGCC
ACCATGGTGAGCAAGGGCGAGGAGCTGTTCACCGGGGTGGTGCCCATCCTGGTCGAGCTGGACGGCGACG
TAAACGGCCACAAGTTCAGCGTGTCCGGCGAGGGCGAGGGCGATGCCACCTACGGCAAGCTGACCCTGAA
GTTCATCTGCACCACCGGCAAGCTGCCGGTGCCCTGGCCCACCCTCGTGACCACCCTGACCCATGGCGTG
CAGTGCTTCAGCCGCTACCCCGACCACATGAAGCAGCACGACTTCTTCAAGTCCGCCATGCCCGAAGGCT
ACGTCCAGGAGCGCACCATCTTCTTCAAGGACGACGGCAACTACAAGACCCGCGCCGAGGTGAAGTTCGA
GGGCGACACCCTGGTGAACCGCATCGAGCTGAAGGGCATCGACTTCAAGGAGGACGGCAACATCCTGGGG
CACAAGCTGGAGTACAACTACAACAGCCACAACGTCTATATCATGGCCGACAAGCAGAAGAACGGCATCA
AGGTGAACTTCAAGATCCGCCACAACATCGAGGACGGCAGCGTGCAGCTCGCCGACCACTACCAGCAGAA
CACCCCCATCGGCGACGGCCCCGTGCTGCTGCCCGACAACCACTACCTGAGCACCCAGTCCAAGCTGAGT
AAAGACCCCAACGAGAAGCGCGATCACATGGTCCTGCTGGAGTTCGTGACCGCCGCCGGGATCACTCTCG
GCATGGACGAGCTGTACAAGTAAGAATTCGTCGAGGGACCTAATAACTTCGTATAGCATACATTATACGA
AGTTATACATGTTTAAGGGTTCCGGTTCCACTAGGTACAATTCGATATCAAGCTTATCGATAATCAACCT
CTGGATTACAAAATTTGTGAAAGATTGACTGGTATTCTTAACTATGTTGCTCCTTTTACGCTATGTGGAT
ACGCTGCTTTAATGCCTTTGTATCATGCTATTGCTTCCCGTATGGCTTTCATTTTCTCCTCCTTGTATAA
ATCCTGGTTGCTGTCTCTTTATGAGGAGTTGTGGCCCGTTGTCAGGCAACGTGGCGTGGTGTGCACTGTG
TTTGCTGACGCAACCCCCACTGGTTGGGGCATTGCCACCACCTGTCAGCTCCTTTCCGGGACTTTCGCTT
TCCCCCTCCCTATTGCCACGGCGGAACTCATCGCCGCCTGCCTTGCCCGCTGCTGGACAGGGGCTCGGCT
GTTGGGCACTGACAATTCCGTGGTGTTGTCGGGGAAATCATCGTCCTTTCCTTGGCTGCTCGCCTGTGTT
GCCACCTGGATTCTGCGCGGGACGTCCTTCTGCTACGTCCCTTCGGCCCTCAATCCAGCGGACCTTCCTT
CCCGCGGCCTGCTGCCGGCTCTGCGGCCTCTTCCGCGTCTTCGCCTTCGCCCTCAGACGAGTCGGATCTC
CCTTTGGGCCGCCTCCCCGCATCGATACCGTCGACCTCGATCGAGACCTAGAAAAACATGGAGCAATCAC
AAGTAGCAATACAGCAGCTACCAATGCTGATTGTGCCTGGCTAGAAGCACAAGAGGAGGAGGAGGTGGGT
TTTCCAGTCACACCTCAGGTACCTTTAAGACCAATGACTTACAAGGCAGCTGTAGATCTTAGCCACTTTT
TAAAAGAAAAGGGGGGACTGGAAGGGCTAATTCACTCCCAACGAAGACAAGATATCCTTGATCTGTGGAT
CTACCACACACAAGGCTACTTCCCTGATTGGCAGAACTACACACCAGGGCCAGGGATCAGATATCCACTG
ACCTTTGGATGGTGCTACAAGCTAGTACCAGTTGAGCAAGAGAAGGTAGAAGAAGCCAATGAAGGAGAGA
ACACCCGCTTGTTACACCCTGTGAGCCTGCATGGGATGGATGACCCGGAGAGAGAAGTATTAGAGTGGAG
GTTTGACAGCCGCCTAGCATTTCATCACATGGCCCGAGAGCTGCATCCGGACTGTACTGGGTCTCTCTGG
TTAGACCAGATCTGAGCCTGGGAGCTCTCTGGCTAACTAGGGAACCCACTGCTTAAGCCTCAATAAAGCT
TGCCTTGAGTGCTTCAAGTAGTGTGTGCCCGTCTGTTGTGTGACTCTGGTAACTAGAGATCCCTCAGACC
CTTTTAGTCAGTGTGGAAAATCTCTAGCAGCATGTGAGCAAAAGGCCAGCAAAAGGCCAGGAACCGTAAA
AAGGCCGCGTTGCTGGCGTTTTTCCATAGGCTCCGCCCCCCTGACGAGCATCACAAAAATCGACGCTCAA
GTCAGAGGTGGCGAAACCCGACAGGACTATAAAGATACCAGGCGTTTCCCCCTGGAAGCTCCCTCGTGCG
CTCTCCTGTTCCGACCCTGCCGCTTACCGGATACCTGTCCGCCTTTCTCCCTTCGGGAAGCGTGGCGCTT
TCTCATAGCTCACGCTGTAGGTATCTCAGTTCGGTGTAGGTCGTTCGCTCCAAGCTGGGCTGTGTGCACG
AACCCCCCGTTCAGCCCGACCGCTGCGCCTTATCCGGTAACTATCGTCTTGAGTCCAACCCGGTAAGACA
CGACTTATCGCCACTGGCAGCAGCCACTGGTAACAGGATTAGCAGAGCGAGGTATGTAGGCGGTGCTACA
GAGTTCTTGAAGTGGTGGCCTAACTACGGCTACACTAGAAGAACAGTATTTGGTATCTGCGCTCTGCTGA
AGCCAGTTACCTTCGGAAAAAGAGTTGGTAGCTCTTGATCCGGCAAACAAACCACCGCTGGTAGCGGTGG
TTTTTTTGTTTGCAAGCAGCAGATTACGCGCAGAAAAAAAGGATCTCAAGAAGATCCTTTGATCTTTTCT
ACGGGGTCTGACGCTCAGTGGAACGAAAACTCACGTTAAGGGATTTTGGTCATGAGATTATCAAAAAGGA
TCTTCACCTAGATCCTTTTAAATTAAAAATGAAGTTTTAAATCAATCTAAAGTATATATGAGTAAACTTG
GTCTGACAGTTACCAATGCTTAATCAGTGAGGCACCTATCTCAGCGATCTGTCTATTTCGTTCATCCATA
GTTGCCTGACTCCCCGTCGTGTAGATAACTACGATACGGGAGGGCTTACCATCTGGCCCCAGTGCTGCAA
TGATACCGCGAGACCCACGCTCACCGGCTCCAGATTTATCAGCAATAAACCAGCCAGCCGGAAGGGCCGA
GCGCAGAAGTGGTCCTGCAACTTTATCCGCCTCCATCCAGTCTATTAATTGTTGCCGGGAAGCTAGAGTA
AGTAGTTCGCCAGTTAATAGTTTGCGCAACGTTGTTGCCATTGCTACAGGCATCGTGGTGTCACGCTCGT
CGTTTGGTATGGCTTCATTCAGCTCCGGTTCCCAACGATCAAGGCGAGTTACATGATCCCCCATGTTGTG
CAAAAAAGCGGTTAGCTCCTTCGGTCCTCCGATCGTTGTCAGAAGTAAGTTGGCCGCAGTGTTATCACTC
ATGGTTATGGCAGCACTGCATAATTCTCTTACTGTCATGCCATCCGTAAGATGCTTTTCTGTGACTGGTG
AGTACTCAACCAAGTCATTCTGAGAATAGTGTATGCGGCGACCGAGTTGCTCTTGCCCGGCGTCAATACG
GGATAATACCGCGCCACATAGCAGAACTTTAAAAGTGCTCATCATTGGAAAACGTTCTTCGGGGCGAAAA
CTCTCAAGGATCTTACCGCTGTTGAGATCCAGTTCGATGTAACCCACTCGTGCACCCAACTGATCTTCAG
CATCTTTTACTTTCACCAGCGTTTCTGGGTGAGCAAAAACAGGAAGGCAAAATGCCGCAAAAAAGGGAAT
AAGGGCGACACGGAAATGTTGAATACTCATACTCTTCCTTTTTCAATATTATTGAAGCATTTATCAGGGT
TATTGTCTCATGAGCGGATACATATTTGAATGTATTTAGAAAAATAAACAAATAGGGGTTCCGCGCACAT
TTCCCCGAAAAGTGCCACCTGACGTCGACGGATCGGGAGATCTCCCGATCCCCTATGGTGCACTCTCAGT
ACAATCTGCTCTGATGCCGCATAGTTAAGCCAGTATCTGCTCCCTGCTTGTGTGTTGGAGGTCGCTGAGT
AGTGCGCGAGCAAAATTTAAGCTACAACAAGGCAAGGCTTGACCGACAATTGCATGAAGAATCTGCTTAG
GGTTAGGCGTTTTGCGCTGCTTCG
Features (pLannotate 1.2.2; 23 found; start..end, strand, type, name):
     27..406     +  enhancer       CMV enhancer: human cytomegalovirus immediate early enhancer
    407..606     +  promoter       CMV promoter: human cytomegalovirus (CMV) immediate early promoter
    624..804     +  LTR            5' LTR (truncated): truncated 5' long terminal repeat (LTR) from HIV-1
    851..976     +  misc_feature   HIV-1 Ψ: packaging signal of human immunodeficiency virus type 1
    960..1298    +  CDS            HIV-1 gag (fragment): gag protein from human immunodeficiency virus 1; gag
   1473..1706    +  misc_feature   RRE: The Rev response element (RRE) of HIV-1 allows for Rev-dependent mRNA export from the nucleus to the cytoplasm.
   2083..2183    +  CDS            Rev (fragment): human immunodeficiency virus 1 (HIV-1) Rev protein; rev; enhances nuclear export of unspliced and incompletely spliced viral mRNAs
   2233..2350    +  misc_feature   cPPT/CTS: central polypurine tract and central termination sequence of HIV-1
   2611..2644    +  protein_bind   loxP: Cre-mediated recombination occurs in the 8-bp core sequence (GCATACAT). Cre recombinase
   2769..2836    +  misc_RNA       tracrRNA (fragment): trans-activating CRISPR RNA for the Streptococcus pyogenes CRISPR/Cas9 system
   2909..4080    +  promoter       EF-1α promoter: strong constitutive promoter for human elongation factor EF-1α
   4092..4688    +  CDS            PuroR: puromycin N-acetyltransferase; pac from Streptomyces alboniger; confers resistance to puromycin
   4764..5483    +  CDS            mEGFP: enhanced GFP with monomerizing A206K mutation (Zacharias et al., 2002) mammalian codon-optimized
   5503..5536    +  protein_bind   loxP: Cre-mediated recombination occurs in the 8-bp core sequence (GCATACAT). Cre recombinase
   5569..5592    +  misc_feature   MCS (fragment): pBluescript multiple cloning site
   5592..6180    +  misc_feature   WPRE: woodchuck hepatitis virus posttranscriptional regulatory element
   6181..6200    +  misc_feature   MCS (fragment): pBluescript multiple cloning site
   6202..6702    +  CDS            nef (fragment): NEF_HV1LA - Experimental evidence at protein level: Swiss-Prot protein existence level 1. Extracellular Nef protein targets CD4(+) T-lymphocytes for apoptosis by interacting with CXCR4 surface receptors. From Human immunodeficiency virus type 1 group M subtype B (isolate Lai) (HIV-1).
   6709..6889    +  LTR            5' LTR (truncated): truncated 5' long terminal repeat (LTR) from HIV-1
   6951..7539    -  rep_origin     ori: high-copy-number ColE1/pMB1/pBR322/pUC origin of replication
   7710..8570    -  CDS            AmpR: β-lactamase; bla; confers resistance to ampicillin, carbenicillin, and related antibiotics
   8571..8675    -  promoter       AmpR promoter: bla
   8734..8786    -  misc_feature   bom (fragment): basis of mobility region from pBR322
