[The description below was written by a language model from this plasmid's Addgene catalogue record and pLannotate feature annotations shown in this document.]
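Description:
pCR1273 is a lentiviral sgRNA expression plasmid built on the pCR1068 backbone, carrying a single guide RNA directed against human RAD51B (also known as RAD51L1 or REC2). The guide's name follows the "P1P2" transcription-start-site convention, which suggests a promoter-targeting (CRISPRi-style) design, but the record itself only states that the plasmid expresses this sgRNA. In bacteria it is maintained at high copy through a ColE1/pUC-type origin and selected with ampicillin via the β-lactamase gene. A recombination-limiting strain is listed for propagation, as is common for LTR-containing vectors.

The viral portion has a third-generation layout. A CMV enhancer/promoter replaces the U3 region to drive a truncated HIV-1 5' LTR, followed by the Ψ packaging signal with a gag fragment, the RRE for Rev-dependent export of the genomic RNA, and the cPPT/CTS. A WPRE that boosts transcript stability sits upstream of a nef fragment and the truncated 3' LTR.

Between these elements, the annotation detects an S. pyogenes tracrRNA-derived scaffold fragment marking the sgRNA cassette. No promoter for the guide was annotated, so the record does not state which Pol III promoter is used. Downstream, an EF-1α promoter drives puromycin N-acetyltransferase and then mEGFP, allowing drug selection and fluorescent tracking of transduced cells. The gap between the two coding sequences would fit a linker or self-cleaving peptide, though none is annotated. Two same-orientation loxP sites flank the sgRNA scaffold and the marker cassette, so Cre could in principle excise this region.

The associated publication examines how Cas9 genome editing in human cells depends on DNA repair pathways, which fits the use of this construct to perturb RAD51B.
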