Addgene plasmid #111112: pCR1273
Purpose: Expresses RAD51B_-_68286555.23-P1P2 sgRNA in pCR1068
Depositing lab: Jacob Corn. Depositing organization: University of California, Berkeley. Publication: CRISPR-Cas9 genome editing in human cells occurs via the Fanconi anemia pathway. Richardson CD, Kazane KR, Feng SJ, Zelin E, Bray NL, Schafer AJ, Floor SN, Corn JE. Nat Genet. 2018 Aug;50(8):1132-1139. doi: 10.1038/s41588-018-0174-0. Epub 2018 Jul 27. PubMed 30054595.
Backbone
  Vector backbone: pCR1068
  Vector type: Lentiviral
Growth in bacteria
  Bacterial resistance: Ampicillin, 100 μg/mL
  Growth temperature: 37°C
  Growth strain: NEB Stable
  Copy number: High Copy
Gene/Insert
  Gene/Insert name: RAD51B gRNA
  gRNA/shRNA sequence: GGGTGGGGAAACTTGAAAGT
  Species: H. sapiens (human)
  Entrez Gene: RAD51B (a.k.a. R51H2, RAD51L1, REC2)
  Cloning method: Restriction Enzyme; 5′ cloning site Unknown (unknown if destroyed)
Terms and licenses: Academic/Nonprofit Terms; Industry Terms: Not Available to Industry
How to cite: pCR1273 was a gift from Jacob Corn (Addgene plasmid # 111112 ; http://n2t.net/addgene:111112 ; RRID:Addgene_111112)
